Addgene plasmid #197293: HCN3/pCDNA3.1
Purpose: Plasmid expressing an antigen targeting the HCN3 ion channel subunit
Depositing lab: Dane Chetkovich.
Backbone
  Vector backbone: pcDNA3.1
  Vector type: Mammalian Expression
Growth in bacteria
  Bacterial resistance: Ampicillin, 100 μg/mL
  Growth temperature: 37°C
  Growth strain: DH5alpha
  Copy number: Unknown
Gene/Insert
  Gene/Insert name: HCN3
  Species: M. musculus (mouse)
  Entrez Gene: Hcn3 (a.k.a. BCNG-4, Bcng4, Hac3, Hcn4)
  Cloning method: Unknown
Terms and licenses: Academic/Nonprofit Terms; Industry Terms: Not Available to Industry
Depositor comments: This is a validated antigen plasmid of Anti-HCN3 [N141/28R].
How to cite: HCN3/pCDNA3.1 was a gift from Dane Chetkovich (Addgene plasmid # 197293 ; http://n2t.net/addgene:197293 ; RRID:Addgene_197293)
