[The description below was written by a language model from this plasmid's Addgene catalogue record and pLannotate feature annotations shown in this document.]
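Description:
HCN3/pCDNA3.1 is a mammalian expression plasmid of about 8 kb built on the pcDNA3.1 backbone and carrying the mouse Hcn3 coding sequence, which encodes a subunit of the hyperpolarization-activated, cyclic nucleotide-gated cation channel family. The annotated Hcn3 open reading frame (roughly 2.3 kb) sits downstream of the human cytomegalovirus immediate-early enhancer and promoter and upstream of the bovine growth hormone polyadenylation signal, an arrangement that gives strong constitutive transcription in transfected mammalian cells. A T7 promoter lies just upstream of the insert and an SP6 promoter in the opposite orientation just downstream; these can serve for in vitro transcription or as sequencing primer sites. No epitope tag or fluorescent reporter is annotated, and the cloning method is not recorded. The short matches called as an HIV-1 LTR fragment, and the ble, lacI and bom fragments, are most likely incidental backbone sequence rather than functional elements.

In E. coli the plasmid is maintained through a high-copy ColE1/pUC-type origin and selected with ampicillin via the β-lactamase gene; an f1 origin is also present, allowing single-stranded DNA production. A second mammalian cassette, with the SV40 enhancer/early promoter driving the neomycin phosphotransferase gene followed by the SV40 polyadenylation signal, allows G418 selection of stable transfectants.

According to the record, the construct serves as an antigen-expressing plasmid for the HCN3 channel subunit and is the validated antigen plasmid for the anti-HCN3 antibody N141/28R. This suggests use in heterologous cells to produce HCN3 protein as a positive control when testing antibody specificity.
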