Features (pLannotate 1.2.2; 21 found; start..end, strand, type, name):
     80..409     +  promoter       SV40 promoter: SV40 enhancer and early promoter
    476..1267    +  CDS            neo: KKA2_KLEPN - Also known as kan, nptII. Experimental evidence at protein level: Swiss-Prot protein existence level 1. Resistance to kanamycin, neomycin, paromomycin, ribostamycin, butirosin and gentamicin B. From Klebsiella pneumoniae.
   1291..1449    +  CDS            ble (fragment): BLE_KLEPN - Experimental evidence at protein level: Swiss-Prot protein existence level 1. Binding protein with a strong affinity to the bleomycin family of antibiotics. Binds to CL990; an antimitotic-antibiotic compound. From Klebsiella pneumoniae.
   1444..1565    +  polyA_signal   SV40 poly(A) signal: SV40 polyadenylation signal
   1638..1654    -  protein_bind   lac operator: The lac repressor binds to the lac operator to inhibit transcription in E. coli. This inhibition can be relieved by adding lactose or isopropyl-β-D-thiogalactopyranoside (IPTG). lac repressor encoded by lacI
   1662..1692    -  promoter       lac promoter: promoter for the E. coli lac operon
   1707..1728    -  protein_bind   CAP binding site: CAP binding activates transcription in the presence of cAMP. E. coli catabolite activator protein
   1741..1833    -  CDS            lacI (fragment): lac repressor; lacI; The lac repressor binds to the lac operator to inhibit transcription in E. coli. This inhibition can be relieved by adding lactose or isopropyl-β-D-thiogalactopyranoside (IPTG).
   2016..2604    -  rep_origin     ori: high-copy-number ColE1/pMB1/pBR322/pUC origin of replication
   2775..3635    -  CDS            AmpR: β-lactamase; bla; confers resistance to ampicillin, carbenicillin, and related antibiotics
   3636..3740    -  promoter       AmpR promoter: bla
   3799..3851    -  misc_feature   bom (fragment): basis of mobility region from pBR322
   4006..4385    +  enhancer       CMV enhancer: human cytomegalovirus immediate early enhancer
   4386..4589    +  promoter       CMV promoter: human cytomegalovirus (CMV) immediate early promoter
   4585..4618    +  LTR            5' LTR (truncated) (fragment): truncated 5' long terminal repeat (LTR) from HIV-1
   4634..4652    +  promoter       T7 promoter: promoter for bacteriophage T7 RNA polymerase
   4675..7011    +  CDS            Hcn3: HCN3_MOUSE - Also known as Hac3. Experimental evidence at protein level: Swiss-Prot protein existence level 1. Hyperpolarization-activated potassium channel. May also facilitate the permeation of sodium ions. From Mus musculus (Mouse).
   7303..7321    -  promoter       SP6 promoter: promoter for bacteriophage SP6 RNA polymerase
   7347..7571    +  polyA_signal   bGH poly(A) signal: bovine growth hormone polyadenylation signal
   7575..7596    +  promoter       SV40 promoter (fragment): SV40 enhancer and early promoter
   7617..66      +  rep_origin     f1 ori (across the origin) (sequence partly withheld): f1 bacteriophage origin of replication; arrow indicates direction of (+) strand synthesis
>Addgene plasmid #197293 | HCN3/pCDNA3.1 | addgene full sequence | sequence record 388075 | Addgene NGS Result
GGATTTTGCCGATTTCGGCCTATTGGTTAAAAAATGAGCTGATTTAACAAAAATTTAACGCGAATTAATT
CTGTGGAATGTGTGTCAGTTAGGGTGTGGAAAGTCCCCAGGCTCCCCAGCAGGCAGAAGTATGCAAAGCA
TGCATCTCAATTAGTCAGCAACCAGGTGTGGAAAGTCCCCAGGCTCCCCAGCAGGCAGAAGTATGCAAAG
CATGCATCTCAATTAGTCAGCAACCATAGTCCCGCCCCTAACTCCGCCCATCCCGCCCCTAACTCCGCCC
AGTTCCGCCCATTCTCCGCCCCATGGCTGACTAATTTTTTTTATTTATGCAGAGGCCGAGGCCGCCTCTG
CCTCTGAGCTATTCCAGAAGTAGTGAGGAGGCTTTTTTGGAGGCCTAGGCTTTTGCAAAAAGCTCCCGGG
AGCTTGTATATCCATTTTCGGATCTGATCAAGAGACAGGATGAGGATCGTTTCGCATGATTGAACAAGAT
GGATTGCACGCAGGTTCTCCGGCCGCTTGGGTGGAGAGGCTATTCGGCTATGACTGGGCACAACAGACAA
TCGGCTGCTCTGATGCCGCCGTGTTCCGGCTGTCAGCGCAGGGGCGCCCGGTTCTTTTTGTCAAGACCGA
CCTGTCCGGTGCCCTGAATGAACTGCAGGACGAGGCAGCGCGGCTATCGTGGCTGGCCACGACGGGCGTT
CCTTGCGCAGCTGTGCTCGACGTTGTCACTGAAGCGGGAAGGGACTGGCTGCTATTGGGCGAAGTGCCGG
GGCAGGATCTCCTGTCATCTCACCTTGCTCCTGCCGAGAAAGTATCCATCATGGCTGATGCAATGCGGCG
GCTGCATACGCTTGATCCGGCTACCTGCCCATTCGACCACCAAGCGAAACATCGCATCGAGCGAGCACGT
ACTCGGATGGAAGCCGGTCTTGTCGATCAGGATGATCTGGACGAAGAGCATCAGGGGCTCGCGCCAGCCG
AACTGTTCGCCAGGCTCAAGGCGCGCATGCCCGACGGCGAGGATCTCGTCGTGACCCATGGCGATGCCTG
CTTGCCGAATATCATGGTGGAAAATGGCCGCTTTTCTGGATTCATCGACTGTGGCCGGCTGGGTGTGGCG
GACCGCTATCAGGACATAGCGTTGGCTACCCGTGATATTGCTGAAGAGCTTGGCGGCGAATGGGCTGACC
GCTTCCTCGTGCTTTACGGTATCGCCGCTCCCGATTCGCAGCGCATCGCCTTCTATCGCCTTCTTGACGA
GTTCTTCTGAGCGGGACTCTGGGGTTCGAAATGACCGACCAAGCGACGCCCAACCTGCCATCACGAGATT
TCGATTCCACCGCCGCCTTCTATGAAAGGTTGGGCTTCGGAATCGTTTTCCGGGACGCCGGCTGGATGAT
CCTCCAGCGCGGGGATCTCATGCTGGAGTTCTTCGCCCACCCCAACTTGTTTATTGCAGCTTATAATGGT
TACAAATAAAGCAATAGCATCACAAATTTCACAAATAAAGCATTTTTTTCACTGCATTCTAGTTGTGGTT
TGTCCAAACTCATCAATGTATCTTATCATGTCTGTATACCGTCGACCTCTAGCTAGAGCTTGGCGTAATC
ATGGTCATAGCTGTTTCCTGTGTGAAATTGTTATCCGCTCACAATTCCACACAACATACGAGCCGGAAGC
ATAAAGTGTAAAGCCTGGGGTGCCTAATGAGTGAGCTAACTCACATTAATTGCGTTGCGCTCACTGCCCG
CTTTCCAGTCGGGAAACCTGTCGTGCCAGCTGCATTAATGAATCGGCCAACGCGCGGGGAGAGGCGGTTT
GCGTATTGGGCGCTCTTCCGCTTCCTCGCTCACTGACTCGCTGCGCTCGGTCGTTCGGCTGCGGCGAGCG
GTATCAGCTCACTCAAAGGCGGTAATACGGTTATCCACAGAATCAGGGGATAACGCAGGAAAGAACATGT
GAGCAAAAGGCCAGCAAAAGGCCAGGAACCGTAAAAAGGCCGCGTTGCTGGCGTTTTTCCATAGGCTCCG
CCCCCCTGACGAGCATCACAAAAATCGACGCTCAAGTCAGAGGTGGCGAAACCCGACAGGACTATAAAGA
TACCAGGCGTTTCCCCCTGGAAGCTCCCTCGTGCGCTCTCCTGTTCCGACCCTGCCGCTTACCGGATACC
TGTCCGCCTTTCTCCCTTCGGGAAGCGTGGCGCTTTCTCATAGTTCACGCTGTAGGTATCTCAGTTCGGT
GTAGGTCGTTCGCTCCAAGCTGGGCTGTGTGCACGAACCCCCCGTTCAGCCCGACCGCTGCGCCTTATCC
GGTAACTATCGTCTTGAGTCCAACCCGGTAAGACACGACTTATCGCCACTGGCAGCAGCCACTGGTAACA
GGATTAGCAGAGCGAGGTATGTAGGCGGTGCTACAGAGTTCTTGAAGTGGTGGCCTAACTACGGCTACAC
TAGAAGAACAGTATTTGGTATCTGCGCTCTGCTGAAGCCAGTTACCTTCGGAAAAAGAGTTGGTAGCTCT
TGATCCGGCAAACAAACCACCGCTGGTAGCGGTGGTTTTTTTGTTTGCAAGCAGCAGATTACGCGCAGAA
AAAAAGGATCTCAAGAAGATCCTTTGATCTTTTCTACGGGGTCTGACGCTCAGTGGAACGAAAACTCACG
TTAAGGGATTTTGGTCATGAGATTATCAAAAAGGATCTTCACCTAGATCCTTTTAAATTAAAAATGAAGT
TTTAAATCAATCTAAAGTATATATGAGTAAACTTGGTCTGACAGTTACCAATGCTTAATCAGTGAGGCAC
CTATCTCAGCGATCTGTCTATTTCGTTCATCCATAGTTGCCTGACTCCCCGTCGTGTAGATAACTACGAT
ACGGGAGGGCTTACCATCTGGCCCCAGTGCTGCAATGATACCGCGAGACCCACGCTCACCGGCTCCAGAT
TTATCAGCAATAAACCAGCCAGCCGGAAGGGCCGAGCGCAGAAGTGGTCCTGCAACTTTATCCGCCTCCA
TCCAGTCTATTAATTGTTGCCGGGAAGCTAGAGTAAGTAGTTCGCCAGTTAATAGTTTGCGCAACGTTGT
TGCCATTGCTACAGGCATCGTGGTGTCACGCTCGTCGTTTGGTATGGCTTCATTCAGCTCCGGTTCCCAA
CGATCAAGGCGAGTTACATGATCCCCCATGTTGTGCAAAAAAGCGGTTAGCTCCTTCGGTCCTCCGATCG
TTGTCAGAAGTAAGTTGGCCGCAGTGTTATCACTCATGGTTATGGCAGCACTGCATAATTCTCTTACTGT
CATGCCATCCGTAAGATGCTTTTCTGTGACTGGTGAGTACTCAACCAAGTCATTCTGAGAATAGTGTATG
CGGCGACCGAGTTGCTCTTGCCCGGCGTCAATACGGGATAATACCGCGCCACATAGCAGAACTTTAAAAG
TGCTCATCATTGGAAAACGTTCTTCGGGGCGAAAACTCTCAAGGATCTTACCGCTGTTGAGATCCAGTTC
GATGTAACCCACTCGTGCACCCAACTGATCTTCAGCATCTTTTACTTTCACCAGCGTTTCTGGGTGAGCA
AAAACAGGAAGGCAAAATGCCGCAAAAAAGGGAATAAGGGCGACACGGAAATGTTGAATACTCATACTCT
TCCTTTTTCAATATTATTGAAGCATTTATCAGGGTTATTGTCTCATGAGCGGATACATATTTGAATGTAT
TTAGAAAAATAAACAAATAGGGGTTCCGCGCACATTTCCCCGAAAAGTGCCACCTGACGTCGACGGATCG
GGAGATCTCCCGATCCCCTATGGTGCACTCTCAGTACAATCTGCTCTGATGCCGCATAGTTAAGCCAGTA
TCTGCTCCCTGCTTGTGTGTTGGAGGTCGCTGAGTAGTGCGCGAGCAAAATTTAAGCTACAACAAGGCAA
GGCTTGACCGACAATTGCATGAAGAATCTGCTTAGGGTTAGGCGTTTTGCGCTGCTTCGCGATGTACGGG
CCAGATATACGCGTTGACATTGATTATTGACTAGTTATTAATAGTAATCAATTACGGGGTCATTAGTTCA
TAGCCCATATATGGAGTTCCGCGTTACATAACTTACGGTAAATGGCCCGCCTGGCTGACCGCCCAACGAC
CCCCGCCCATTGACGTCAATAATGACGTATGTTCCCATAGTAACGCCAATAGGGACTTTCCATTGACGTC
AATGGGTGGAGTATTTACGGTAAACTGCCCACTTGGCAGTACATCAAGTGTATCATATGCCAAGTACGCC
CCCTATTGACGTCAATGACGGTAAATGGCCCGCCTGGCATTATGCCCAGTACATGACCTTATGGGACTTT
CCTACTTGGCAGTACATCTACGTATTAGTCATCGCTATTACCATGGTGATGCGGTTTTGGCAGTACATCA
ATGGGCGTGGATAGCGGTTTGACTCACGGGGATTTCCAAGTCTCCACCCCATTGACGTCAATGGGAGTTT
GTTTTGGCACCAAAATCAACGGGACTTTCCAAAATGTCGTAACAACTCCGCCCCATTGACGCAAATGGGC
GGTAGGCGTGTACGGTGGGAGGTCTATATAAGCAGAGCTCTCTGGCTAACTAGAGAACCCACTGCTTACT
GGCTTATCGAAATTAATACGACTCACTATAGGGAGACCCAAGCTTGCCGCCACCATGGAGGAGGAGGCGC
GGCCGGCGGCGGGGGCCGGCGAAGCGGCGACCCCTGCACGCGAGACGCCTCCTGCGGCTCCGGCCCAGGC
CCGCGCGGCCTCAGGTGGGGTGCCGGAGTCTGCGCCCGAGCCGAAGAGGCGGCAGCTCGGGACGCTGCTG
CAGCCGACGGTCAACAAGTTCTCTCTCCGGGTCTTCGGCAGCCACAAAGCAGTAGAAATCGAGCAGGAGA
GGGTGAAGTCCGCCGGGGCCTGGATCATCCACCCCTACAGCGACTTCCGGTTTTACTGGGATCTCATCAT
GCTGCTGCTGATGGTGGGGAACCTCATAGTTCTGCCTGTGGGTATCACTTTCTTCAAGGAGGAGAACTCT
CCACCCTGGATCGTCTTCAATGTCCTCTCTGACACTTTCTTCCTGCTGGATCTGGTGCTCAACTTCCGAA
CTGGCATCGTGGTGGAGGAAGGTGCCGAGATCCTGCTGGCGCCAAGGGCCATCCGAACGCGTTACCTGCG
CACCTGGTTCCTGGTTGATCTGATCTCCTCCATCCCTGTGGATTATATCTTCCTAGTGGTGGAGCTGGAG
CCACGACTAGATGCTGAGGTCTACAAAACGGCACGGGCCCTGCGCATCGTTAGATTCACCAAGATCCTTA
GCCTGCTGCGGCTGCTCCGCCTCTCCCGCCTCATCCGCTACATACACCAGTGGGAGGAGATCTTTCACAT
GACCTACGACCTGGCCAGTGCAGTGGTTCGCATCTTCAACCTCATTGGAATGATGTTGCTGCTGTGTCAC
TGGGACGGCTGTCTGCAGTTTCTGGTCCCTATGCTGCAGGACTTCCCGTCCGACTGCTGGGTCTCCATGA
ACCGCATGGTGAACCACTCGTGGGGCCGCCAGTATTCCCACGCCCTGTTCAAGGCCATGAGTCACATGCT
ATGCATTGGCTATGGGCAGCAGGCACCGGTAGGCATGCCTGACGTCTGGCTCACCATGCTCAGTATGATT
GTGGGCGCCACGTGTTATGCCATGTTCATCGGTCACGCCACCGCCCTCATCCAGTCCCTGGACTCTTCCC
GGCGACAGTACCAGGAGAAGTACAAGCAGGTGGAGCAGTACATGTCCTTCCACAAGCTGCCCGCTGACAC
CCGGCAGCGCATCCACGAGTACTACGAGCATCGCTACCAGGGCAAGATGTTTGATGAAGAGAGCATCCTG
GGGGAGCTGAGCGAGCCACTTCGGGAGGAGATTATTAACTTCACCTGCCGGGGCCTGGTGGCCCACATGC
CGCTGTTTGCTCATGCTGACCCCAGCTTCGTCACCGCAGTGCTCACCAAGCTCCGTTTTGAGGTCTTCCA
ACCAGGGGACCTGGTGGTGCGTGAGGGCTCCGTGGGCAGGAAGATGTACTTCATCCAGCACGGGCTGCTG
AGTGTGCTGGCACGTGGCGCCCGCGACACCCGCCTCACTGATGGATCCTACTTTGGGGAGATCTGCCTGC
TGACTCGAGGTCGGAGAACAGCCAGTGTAAGGGCTGACACCTATTGTCGCCTCTACTCGCTCAGCGTGGA
CCACTTCAATGCGGTGCTTGAGGAGTTCCCAATGATGCGCAGGGCTTTTGAGACGGTGGCCATGGACCGG
CTTCGGCGCATCGGCAAAAAGAATTCGATACTGCAGCGGAAACGCTCTGAGCCGAGTCCAGGCAGCAGCG
GTGGCGTCATGGAGCAGCATTTGGTACAACACGACAGAGACATGGCTCGTGGTGTTCGGGGCCTGGCTCC
TGGTACAGGAGCTCGACTCAGTGGAAAGCCAGTGCTGTGGGAACCACTGGTGCACGCCCCTCTGCAGGCA
GCTGCTGTGACCTCCAACGTGGCCATAGCCTTGACTCACCAGCGAGGCCCTCTGCCCCTCTCCCCTGATT
CTCCAGCCACCCTCCTAGCTCGATCTGCTAGACGCTCAGCAGGCTCCCCAGCCTCCCCACTGGTGCCTGT
CCGAGCAGGTCCTCTGCTGGCCCGGGGACCCTGGGCGTCCACTTCTCGCCTGCCTGCTCCACCTGCCCGA
ACCCTCCATGCCAGCCTATCCCGGACAGGGCGTTCCCAGGTATCTCTGTTGGGCCCTCCCCCAGGAGGAG
GTGCTCGGAGGCTAGGACCTCGGGGCCGCCCACTTTCTGCCTCGCAACCCTCTCTGCCTCAGCGAGCAAC
AGGGGATGGCTCTCCTAGGCGTAAAGGCTCTGGAAGTGAGCGCCTGCCCCCCTCTGGGCTCTTGGCCAAA
CCTCCAGGGACAGTCCAGCCACCCAGGTCATCAGTGCCTGAGCCAGTTACCCCCAGAGGTCCCCAAATTT
CTGCCAACATGTGAAATCCTAGGTTACACTGGCCTTAGCTATTGGCACGCAATAACGTGTGCCCGAGGGT
AGACGCCCCTTGGGGGAAGGCTGTGGGGGACCTAACATACTGCCCTTTATCACCACAAAGCTATTCTCTG
TGTCCTCAGCTCAAAGCAGCTGCAGCCTGCTAATCCTAATCACATACCCATTTGTCATTGGTACCGAGCT
CGGATCCACTAGTAACGGCCGCCAGTGTGCTGGAATTCTGCAGATATCCATCACACTGGCGGCCGCTCGA
GCATGCATCTAGAGGGCCCTATTCTATAGTGTCACCTAAATGCTAGAGCTCGCTGATCAGCCTCGACTGT
GCCTTCTAGTTGCCAGCCATCTGTTGTTTGCCCCTCCCCCGTGCCTTCCTTGACCCTGGAAGGTGCCACT
CCCACTGTCCTTTCCTAATAAAATGAGGAAATTGCATCGCATTGTCTGAGTAGGTGTCATTCTATTCTGG
GGGGTGGGGTGGGGCAGGACAGCAAGGGGGAGGATTGGGAAGACAATAGCAGGCATGCTGGGGATGCGGT
GGGCTCTATGGCTTCTGAGGCGGAAAGAACCAGCTGGGGCTCTAGGGGGTATCCCC
[124 nt withheld, positions 7617-7740]
C
[91 nt withheld, positions 7742-7832]
A
[49 nt withheld, positions 7834-7882]
CCTTTGACGTTGGAGTCCACGTTCTTT
[37 nt withheld, positions 7910-7946]
ACCCTATCTCGGTCTATTCTTTTGATTTATAAG
